Addgene plasmid #103581: LSB-hsa-miR-504-3p
Purpose: Used to sense miRNA activity using fluorescence based tools. hsa-miR-504-3p target in 3' UTR of of mKate. miRNA activity can be measured by the repression of mKate2 relative to EBFP2 fluorescent proteins . Plasmid is inherently unstable; please see Depositor Comments
Depositing lab: Ron Weiss. Depositing organization: Massachusetts Institute of Technology. Publication: A mixed antagonistic/synergistic miRNA repression model enables accurate predictions of multi-input miRNA sensor activity. Gam JJ, Babb J, Weiss R. Nat Commun. 2018 Jun 22;9(1):2430. doi: 10.1038/s41467-018-04575-0. PubMed 29934631.
Backbone
  Vector backbone: Low Sensor Backbone (LSB)
  Vector type: Mammalian Expression, Synthetic Biology
Growth in bacteria
  Bacterial resistance: Ampicillin and Kanamycin, 100 & 50 μg/mL
  Growth temperature: 30°C
  Growth strain: NEB Stable
  Copy number: High Copy
Gene/Insert
  Gene/Insert name: hsa-miR-504-3p target
  Species: H. sapiens (human)
  Entrez Gene: MIR504 (a.k.a. MIRN504, hsa-mir-504, mir-504)
  Promoter: EF-1a
  Cloning method: Gibson Cloning
Terms and licenses: Academic/Nonprofit Terms; Industry Terms: Not Available to Industry
Depositor comments: Please note that this plasmid is inherently unstable due to a repeating poly A element. We recommend performing a diagnostic digest on multiple colonies upon receipt. The depositors would like to note the presence of several discrepancies between the depositor sequence and physical plasmid sequence. In particular, the sequences upstream and downstream of the puromycin coding region have 10 bp insertions which do not affect the ability to perform puromycin selection. The sequences for those regions within the physical plasmids are as follows: Upstream of Puro: GAATTCGACCGCCTGTCTCAAGGTGCCACC; Downstream of Puro: GCTTTGAGACTACGCGTGAATTCACTCCTC. Please contact if you are interested in this plasmid prior to placing an order.
How to cite: LSB-hsa-miR-504-3p was a gift from Ron Weiss (Addgene plasmid # 103581 ; http://n2t.net/addgene:103581 ; RRID:Addgene_103581)
