[The description below was written by a language model from this plasmid's Addgene catalogue record and pLannotate feature annotations shown in this document.]
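Description:
LSB-hsa-miR-504-3p is an 11 kb mammalian expression plasmid built on the Low Sensor Backbone (LSB), a synthetic-biology vector designed to report microRNA activity by ratiometric fluorescence. It replicates in E. coli from a high-copy ColE1/pUC-type origin and carries both an ampicillin resistance gene (β-lactamase with its own promoter) and a kanamycin resistance gene (aph(3')-Ia), and the record lists selection with both antibiotics. A puromycin N-acetyltransferase coding sequence followed by a rabbit β-globin polyadenylation signal provides for puromycin selection in mammalian cells, although no promoter for it is annotated in the feature table.

The payload consists of two parallel transcription units, each driven by the human EF-1α core promoter with its intron A and terminated by a rabbit β-globin poly(A) signal. One encodes the red fluorescent protein mKate2 and the other the blue fluorescent protein EBFP2. Gateway attB4, attB1 and attB2 scars flank the promoters and coding sequences, reflecting modular assembly of the parts. According to the record, a target site for human miR-504-3p sits in the 3' UTR of the mKate2 transcript. This site is not separately annotated, but would lie in the interval between the mKate2 unit's attB2 site and its β-globin sequences. In cells where miR-504-3p is active, the mKate2 message is repressed while EBFP2 is unaffected, so the mKate2-to-EBFP2 ratio measures miRNA activity, with EBFP2 serving as an internal reference for plasmid dose.

The depositor notes that the repeated poly(A) elements make the plasmid inherently unstable, and that the physical plasmid differs from the deposited sequence by short insertions flanking the puromycin coding region that do not impair selection.
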