Features (pLannotate 1.2.2; 28 found; start..end, strand, type, name):
     87..675     -  rep_origin     ori: high-copy-number ColE1/pMB1/pBR322/pUC origin of replication
    846..1706    -  CDS            AmpR: β-lactamase; bla; confers resistance to ampicillin, carbenicillin, and related antibiotics
   1707..1778    -  promoter       AmpR promoter: bla
   1857..2456    +  CDS            PuroR: puromycin N-acetyltransferase; pac from Streptomyces alboniger; confers resistance to puromycin
   2461..2541    +  CDS            HBB (fragment): HBB_PONPY - Experimental evidence at transcript level: Swiss-Prot protein existence level 2. Involved in oxygen transport from the lung to the various peripheral tissues. From Pongo pygmaeus (Bornean orangutan).
   2612..2667    +  polyA_signal   β-globin poly(A) signal: rabbit β-globin polyadenylation signal (Gil and Proudfoot, 1987)
   3646..3666    +  protein_bind   attB4: mutant version of attB; core recombination site for the Gateway® BP reaction BP Clonase™
   3734..3945    +  promoter       EF-1α core promoter: core promoter for human elongation factor EF-1α
   3946..4884    +  intron         EF-1α intron A: intron upstream of the start codon of human EF-1α
   4911..4931    +  protein_bind   attB1: mutant version of attB; core recombination site for the Gateway® BP reaction BP Clonase™
   4951..5646    +  CDS            mKate2: mKate2 is a basic (constitutively fluorescent) red fluorescent protein published in 2009, derived from Entacmaea quadricolor. It is reported to be a rapidly-maturing monomer with moderate acid sensitivity.
   5666..5690    -  protein_bind   attB2: mutant version of attB; recombination site for the Gateway® BP reaction BP Clonase™
   5830..5904    +  CDS            HBB (fragment): HBB_PONPY - Experimental evidence at transcript level: Swiss-Prot protein existence level 2. Involved in oxygen transport from the lung to the various peripheral tissues. From Pongo pygmaeus (Bornean orangutan).
   5975..6030    +  polyA_signal   β-globin poly(A) signal: rabbit β-globin polyadenylation signal (Gil and Proudfoot, 1987)
   6414..6439    +  misc_feature   SA: splice acceptor site
   7111..7131    +  protein_bind   attB4: mutant version of attB; core recombination site for the Gateway® BP reaction BP Clonase™
   7199..7410    +  promoter       EF-1α core promoter: core promoter for human elongation factor EF-1α
   7411..8349    +  intron         EF-1α intron A: intron upstream of the start codon of human EF-1α
   8376..8396    +  protein_bind   attB1: mutant version of attB; core recombination site for the Gateway® BP reaction BP Clonase™
   8407..9123    +  CDS            EBFP2: EBFP2 is a basic (constitutively fluorescent) blue fluorescent protein published in 2007, derived from Aequorea victoria. It is reported to be a rapidly-maturing monomer with moderate acid sensitivity.
   9131..9155    -  protein_bind   attB2: mutant version of attB; recombination site for the Gateway® BP reaction BP Clonase™
   9159..9239    +  CDS            HBB (fragment): HBB_PONPY - Experimental evidence at transcript level: Swiss-Prot protein existence level 2. Involved in oxygen transport from the lung to the various peripheral tissues. From Pongo pygmaeus (Bornean orangutan).
   9310..9365    +  polyA_signal   β-globin poly(A) signal: rabbit β-globin polyadenylation signal (Gil and Proudfoot, 1987)
   9748..9770    -  protein_bind   lac operator (fragment): The lac repressor binds to the lac operator to inhibit transcription in E. coli. This inhibition can be relieved by adding lactose or isopropyl-β-D-thiogalactopyranoside (IPTG). lac repressor encoded by lacI
   9774..9804    -  promoter       lac promoter: promoter for the E. coli lac operon
   9819..9840    -  protein_bind   CAP binding site: CAP binding activates transcription in the presence of cAMP. E. coli catabolite activator protein
   9853..9892    -  CDS            lacI (fragment): lac repressor; lacI; The lac repressor binds to the lac operator to inhibit transcription in E. coli. This inhibition can be relieved by adding lactose or isopropyl-β-D-thiogalactopyranoside (IPTG).
  10065..10874   +  CDS            KanR: aminoglycoside phosphotransferase; aph(3')-Ia; confers resistance to kanamycin in bacteria or G418 (Geneticin®) in eukaryotes
>Addgene plasmid #103581 | LSB-hsa-miR-504-3p | depositor full sequence | sequence record 196210 | Full Sequence
AATTGAGGGGATAACGCAGGAAAGAACATGTGAGCAAAAGGCCAGCAAAAGGCCAGGAACCGTAAAAAGG
CCGCGTTGCTGGCGTTTTTCCATAGGCTCCGCCCCCCTGACGAGCATCACAAAAATCGACGCTCAAGTCA
GAGGTGGCGAAACCCGACAGGACTATAAAGATACCAGGCGTTTCCCCCTGGAAGCTCCCTCGTGCGCTCT
CCTGTTCCGACCCTGCCGCTTACCGGATACCTGTCCGCCTTTCTCCCTTCGGGAAGCGTGGCGCTTTCTC
ATAGCTCACGCTGTAGGTATCTCAGTTCGGTGTAGGTCGTTCGCTCCAAGCTGGGCTGTGTGCACGAACC
CCCCGTTCAGCCCGACCGCTGCGCCTTATCCGGTAACTATCGTCTTGAGTCCAACCCGGTAAGACACGAC
TTATCGCCACTGGCAGCAGCCACTGGTAACAGGATTAGCAGAGCGAGGTATGTAGGCGGTGCTACAGAGT
TCTTGAAGTGGTGGCCTAACTACGGCTACACTAGAAGAACAGTATTTGGTATCTGCGCTCTGCTGAAGCC
AGTTACCTTCGGAAAAAGAGTTGGTAGCTCTTGATCCGGCAAACAAACCACCGCTGGTAGCGGTGGTTTT
TTTGTTTGCAAGCAGCAGATTACGCGCAGAAAAAAAGGATCTCAAGAAGATCCTTTGATCTTTTCTACGG
GGTCTGACGCTCAGTGGAACGAAAACTCACGTTAAGGGATTTTGGTCATGAGATTATCAAAAAGGATCTT
CACCTAGATCCTTTTAAATTAAAAATGAAGTTTTAAATCAATCTAAAGTATATATGAGTAAACTTGGTCT
GACAGTTACCAATGCTTAATCAGTGAGGCACCTATCTCAGCGATCTGTCTATTTCGTTCATCCATAGTTG
CCTGACTCCCCGTCGTGTAGATAACTACGATACGGGAGGGCTTACCATCTGGCCCCAGTGCTGCAATGAT
ACCGCGAGAACCACGCTCACCGGCTCCAGATTTATCAGCAATAAACCAGCCAGCCGGAAGGGCCGAGCGC
AGAAGTGGTCCTGCAACTTTATCCGCCTCCATCCAGTCTATTAATTGTTGCCGGGAAGCTAGAGTAAGTA
GTTCGCCAGTTAATAGTTTGCGCAACGTTGTTGCCATTGCTACAGGCATCGTGGTGTCACGCTCGTCGTT
TGGTATGGCTTCATTCAGCTCCGGTTCCCAACGATCAAGGCGAGTTACATGATCCCCCATGTTGTGCAAA
AAAGCGGTTAGCTCCTTCGGTCCTCCGATCGTTGTCAGAAGTAAGTTGGCCGCAGTGTTATCACTCATGG
TTATGGCAGCACTGCATAATTCTCTTACTGTCATGCCATCCGTAAGATGCTTTTCTGTGACTGGTGAGTA
CTCAACCAAGTCATTCTGAGAATAGTGTATGCGGCGACCGAGTTGCTCTTGCCCGGCGTCAATACGGGAT
AATACCGCGCCACATAGCAGAACTTTAAAAGTGCTCATCATTGGAAAACGTTCTTCGGGGCGAAAACTCT
CAAGGATCTTACCGCTGTTGAGATCCAGTTCGATGTAACCCACTCGTGCACCCAACTGATCTTCAGCATC
TTTTACTTTCACCAGCGTTTCTGGGTGAGCAAAAACAGGAAGGCAAAATGCCGCAAAAAAGGGAATAAGG
GCGACACGGAAATGTTGAATACTCATACTCTTCCTTTTTCAATATTATTGAAGCATTTATCAGGGTTATT
GTCTCATGAGCGGATACATATTTGAATGTAGCTCCGAATTTCTCGAGGGCTTGTCGACGACGGCGGTCTC
CGTCGTCAGGATCATGAATTCGACCCGCCTGCCACCATGACCGAGTACAAGCCCACGGTGCGCCTCGCCA
CCCGCGACGACGTCCCCCGGGCCGTACGCACCCTCGCCGCCGCGTTCGCCGACTACCCCGCCACGCGCCA
CACCGTCGACCCGGACCGCCACATCGAGCGGGTCACCGAGCTGCAAGAACTCTTCCTCACGCGCGTCGGG
CTCGACATCGGCAAGGTGTGGGTCGCGGACGACGGCGCCGCGGTGGCGGTCTGGACCACGCCGGAGAGCG
TCGAAGCGGGGGCGGTGTTCGCCGAGATCGGCCCGCGCATGGCCGAGTTGAGCGGTTCCCGGCTGGCCGC
GCAGCAACAGATGGAAGGCCTCCTGGCGCCGCACCGGCCCAAGGAGCCCGCGTGGTTCCTGGCCACCGTC
GGCGTCTCGCCCGACCACCAGGGCAAGGGTCTGGGCAGCGCCGTCGTGCTCCCCGGAGTGGAGGCGGCCG
AGCGCGCCGGGGTGCCCGCCTTCCTGGAGACATCCGCGCCCCGCAACCTCCCCTTCTACGAGCGGCTCGG
CTTCACCGTCACCGCCGACGTCGAGGTGCCCGAAGGACCGCGCACCTGGTGCATGACCCGCAAGCCCGGT
GCCTGATACGCGTGAATTCACTCCTCAGGTGCAGGCTGCCTATCAGAAGGTGGTGGCTGGTGTGGCCAAT
GCCCTGGCTCACAAATACCACTGAGATCTTTTTCCCTCTGCCAAAAATTATGGGGACATCATGAAGCCCC
TTGAGCATCTGACTTCTGGCTAATAAAGGAAATTTATTTTCATTGCAATAGTGTGTTGGAATTTTTTGTG
TCTCTCACTCGGAAGGACATATGGGAGGGCAAATCATTTAAAACATCAGAATGAGTATTTGGTTTAGAGT
TTGGCAACATATGCCCATATGCTGGCTGCCATGAACAAAGGTTGGCTATAAAGAGGTCATCAGTATATGA
AACAGCCCCCTGCTGTCCATTCCTTATTCCATAGAAAAGCCTTGACTTGAGGTTAGATTTTTTTTATATT
TTGTTTTGTGTTATTTTTTTCTTTAACATCCCTAAAATTTTCCTTACATGTTTTACTAGCCAGATTTTTC
CTCCTCTCCTGACTACTCCCAGTCATAGCTGTCCCTCTTCTCTTATGGAGATCCCTCGACCTGCAGCCCA
AGCTTGAATTCTCTAGAATTACCCTGTTATCCCTATGCTTGGTTTACCGAGCTCTTATTGGTTTTCAAAC
TTCATTGACTGTGCCCAACGCGCCTGGGAGCTCACGGGGACAGCCCCCCCCCAAAGCCCCCAGGGATGTA
ATTACGTCCCTCCCCCGCTAGGGGGCAGCAGCGAGCCGCCCGGGGCTCCGCTCCGGTCCGGCGCTCCCCC
CGCATCCCCGAGCCGGCAGCGTGCGGGGACAGCCCGGGCACGGGGAAGGTGGCACGGGATCGCTTTCCTC
TGAACGCTTCTCGCTGCTCTTTGAGCCTGCAGACACCTGGGGGGATACGGGGAAAAAGCTAGGCTGAAAG
ACCGGTTCTTAGAATGACACGCGCCTGGGAGCTCACGGGGACAGCCCCCCCCCAAAGCCCCCAGGGATGT
AATTACGTCCCTCCCCCGCTAGGGGGCAGCAGCGAGCCGCCCGGGGCTCCGCTCCGGTCCGGCGCTCCCC
CCGCATCCCCGAGCCGGCAGCGTGCGGGGACAGCCCGGGCACGGGGAAGGTGGCACGGGATCGCTTTCCT
CTGAACGCTTCTCGCTGCTCTTTGAGCCTGCAGACACCTGGGGGGATACGGGGAAAAAGCTAACTTCTGA
GACGACAACTTTGTATAGAAAAGTTGGCTCCGAATTCGCCCTTGACAGCAGAGATCCAGTTTGGTTAATT
AATTGGCTCCGGTGCCCGTCAGTGGGCAGAGCGCACATCGCCCACAGTCCCCGAGAAGTTGTGGGGAGGG
GTCGGCAATTGAACCGGTGCCTAGAGAAGGTGGCGCGGGGTAAACTGGGAAAGTGATGTCGTGTACTGGC
TCCGCCTTTTTCCCGAGGGTGGGGGAGAACCGTATATAAGTGCAGTAGTCGCCGTGAACGTTCTTTTTCG
CAACGGGTTTGCCGCCAGAACACAGGTAAGTGCCGTGTGTGGTTCCCGCGGGCCTGGCCTCTTTACGGGT
TATGGCCCTTGCGTGCCTTGAATTACTTCCACCTGGCTGCAGTACGTGATTCTTGATCCCGAGCTTCGGG
TTGGAAGTGGGTGGGAGAGTTCGAGGCCTTGCGCTTAAGGAGCCCCTTCGCCTCGTGCTTGAGTTGAGGC
CTGGCCTGGGCGCTGGGGCCGCCGCGTGCGAATCTGGTGGCACCTTCGCGCCTGTCTCGCTGCTTTCGAT
AAGTCTCTAGCCATTTAAAATTTTTGATGACCTGCTGCGACGCTTTTTTTCTGGCAAGATAGTCTTGTAA
ATGCGGGCCAAGATCTGCACACTGGTATTTCGGTTTTTGGGGCCGCGGGCGGCGACGGGGCCCGTGCGTC
CCAGCGCACATGTTCGGCGAGGCGGGGCCTGCGAGCGCGGCCACCGAGAATCGGACGGGGGTAGTCTCAA
GCTGGCCGGCCTGCTCTGGTGCCTGGCCTCGCGCCGCCGTGTATCGCCCCGCCCTGGGCGGCAAGGCTGG
CCCGGTCGGCACCAGTTGCGTGAGCGGAAAGATGGCCGCTTCCCGGCCCTGCTGCAGGGAGCTCAAAATG
GAGGACGCGGCGCTCGGGAGAGCGGGCGGGTGAGTCACCCACACAAAGGAAAAGGGCCTTTCCGTCCTCA
GCCGTCGCTTCATGTGACTCCACGGAGTACCGGGCGCCGTCCAGGCACCTCGATTAGTTCTCGAGCTTTT
GGAGTACGTCGTCTTTAGGTTGGGGGGAGGGGTTTTATGCGATGGAGTTTCCCCACACTGAGTGGGTGGA
GACTGAAGTTAGGCCAGCTTGGCACTTGATGTAATTCTCCTTGGAATTTGCCCTTTTTGAGTTTGGATCT
TGGTTCATTCTCAAGCCTCAGACAGTGGTTCAAAGTTTTTTTCTTCCATTTCAGGTGTCGTGAGAAGGGC
GAATTCGACCCAAGTTTGTACAAAAAAGCAGGCTGGATCCAGGTGCCACCATGGTGAGCGAGCTGATTAA
GGAGAACATGCACATGAAGCTGTACATGGAGGGCACCGTGAACAACCACCACTTCAAGTGCACATCCGAG
GGCGAAGGCAAGCCCTACGAGGGCACCCAGACCATGAGAATCAAGGCGGTCGAGGGCGGCCCTCTCCCCT
TCGCCTTCGACATCCTGGCTACCAGCTTCATGTACGGCAGCAAAACCTTCATCAACCACACCCAGGGCAT
CCCCGACTTCTTTAAGCAGTCCTTCCCCGAGGGCTTCACATGGGAGAGAGTCACCACATACGAAGATGGG
GGCGTGCTGACCGCTACCCAGGACACCAGCCTCCAGGACGGCTGCCTCATCTACAACGTCAAGATCAGAG
GGGTGAACTTCCCATCCAACGGCCCTGTGATGCAGAAGAAAACACTCGGCTGGGAGGCCTCCACCGAGAC
ACTGTACCCCGCTGACGGCGGCCTGGAAGGCAGAGCCGACATGGCCCTGAAGCTCGTGGGCGGGGGCCAC
CTGATCTGCAACCTTAAGACCACATACAGATCCAAGAAACCCGCTAAGAACCTCAAGATGCCCGGCGTCT
ACTATGTGGACAGGAGACTGGAAAGAATCAAGGAGGCCGACAAAGAGACATACGTCGAGCAGCACGAGGT
GGCTGTGGCCAGATACTGCGACCTCCCTAGCAAACTGGGGCACAAACTTAATTGAGAATTCTACCACCCA
GCTTTCTTGTACAAAGTGGTACGTCTCAAGACCAGAGGTCTCTGCTTAAGCGTATGAAACCCTGCCCTGC
ACTCCCGAAACCCTGCCCTGCACTCCCGAAACCCTGCCCTGCACTCCCGAAACCCTGCCCTGCACTCCCC
AACCAGAAGAGACCTGTGCTTCACTCCTCAGGTGCAGGCTGCCTATCAGAAGGTGGTGGCTGGTGTGGCC
AATGCCCTGGCTCACAAATACCACTGAGATCTTTTTCCCTCTGCCAAAAATTATGGGGACATCATGAAGC
CCCTTGAGCATCTGACTTCTGGCTAATAAAGGAAATTTATTTTCATTGCAATAGTGTGTTGGAATTTTTT
GTGTCTCTCACTCGGAAGGACATATGGGAGGGCAAATCATTTAAAACATCAGAATGAGTATTTGGTTTAG
AGTTTGGCAACATATGCCCATATGCTGGCTGCCATGAACAAAGGTTGGCTATAAAGAGGTCATCAGTATA
TGAAACAGCCCCCTGCTGTCCATTCCTTATTCCATAGAAAAGCCTTGACTTGAGGTTAGATTTTTTTTAT
ATTTTGTTTTGTGTTATTTTTTTCTTTAACATCCCTAAAATTTTCCTTACATGTTTTACTAGCCAGATTT
TTCCTCCTCTCCTGACTACTCCCAGTCATAGCTGTCCCTCTTCTCTTATGGAGATCCCGAGCGGTGCGTT
TTTATGCTTGTAGTATTGTATAATGTTTTTAAGATCCAAGCTTCTGACCTCTTCTCTTCCTCCCACAGGG
CCTCGAGACAATTGCATCGATGGTACCAGTGAAAGTCTGCAATGAATTCGAGTTGGCGCGCCTGTCATTC
TAAATCTCTCTTTCAGCCTAAAGCTTTTTCCCCGTATCCCCCCAGGTGTCTGCAGGCTCAAAGAGCAGCG
AGAAGCGTTCAGAGGAAAGCGATCCCGTGCCACCTTCCCCGTGCCCGGGCTGTCCCCGCACGCTGCCGGC
TCGGGGATGCGGGGGGAGCGCCGGACCGGAGCGGAGCCCCGGGCGGCTCGCTGCTGCCCCCTAGCGGGGG
AGGGACGTAATTACATCCCTGGGGGCTTTGGGAGGGGGCTGTCCCCGTGAGCTCCCAGGCGCGCCTGTCA
TTCTAAATCTCTCTTTCAGCCTAAAGCTTTTTCCCCGTATCCCCCCAGGTGTCTGCAGGCTCAAAGAGCA
GCGAGAAGCGTTCAGAGGAAAGCGATCCCGTGCCACCTTCCCCGTGCCCGGGCTGTCCCCGCACGCTGCC
GGCTCGGGGATGCGGGGGGAGCGCCGGACCGGAGCGGAGCCCCGGGCGGCTCGCTGCTGCCCCCTAGCGG
GGGAGGGACGTAATTACATCCCTGGGGGCTTTGGGGGGGGGCTGTCCCCGTGAGCTCCCAGGCGCGCCAA
CTCGGTACCGTATCGATGTCGACGTTAACGCTAGTGATATCAACTTTGTATAGAAAAGTTGGCTCCGAAT
TCGCCCTTGACAGCAGAGATCCAGTTTGGTTAATTAATTGGCTCCGGTGCCCGTCAGTGGGCAGAGCGCA
CATCGCCCACAGTCCCCGAGAAGTTGTGGGGAGGGGTCGGCAATTGAACCGGTGCCTAGAGAAGGTGGCG
CGGGGTAAACTGGGAAAGTGATGTCGTGTACTGGCTCCGCCTTTTTCCCGAGGGTGGGGGAGAACCGTAT
ATAAGTGCAGTAGTCGCCGTGAACGTTCTTTTTCGCAACGGGTTTGCCGCCAGAACACAGGTAAGTGCCG
TGTGTGGTTCCCGCGGGCCTGGCCTCTTTACGGGTTATGGCCCTTGCGTGCCTTGAATTACTTCCACCTG
GCTGCAGTACGTGATTCTTGATCCCGAGCTTCGGGTTGGAAGTGGGTGGGAGAGTTCGAGGCCTTGCGCT
TAAGGAGCCCCTTCGCCTCGTGCTTGAGTTGAGGCCTGGCCTGGGCGCTGGGGCCGCCGCGTGCGAATCT
GGTGGCACCTTCGCGCCTGTCTCGCTGCTTTCGATAAGTCTCTAGCCATTTAAAATTTTTGATGACCTGC
TGCGACGCTTTTTTTCTGGCAAGATAGTCTTGTAAATGCGGGCCAAGATCTGCACACTGGTATTTCGGTT
TTTGGGGCCGCGGGCGGCGACGGGGCCCGTGCGTCCCAGCGCACATGTTCGGCGAGGCGGGGCCTGCGAG
CGCGGCCACCGAGAATCGGACGGGGGTAGTCTCAAGCTGGCCGGCCTGCTCTGGTGCCTGGCCTCGCGCC
GCCGTGTATCGCCCCGCCCTGGGCGGCAAGGCTGGCCCGGTCGGCACCAGTTGCGTGAGCGGAAAGATGG
CCGCTTCCCGGCCCTGCTGCAGGGAGCTCAAAATGGAGGACGCGGCGCTCGGGAGAGCGGGCGGGTGAGT
CACCCACACAAAGGAAAAGGGCCTTTCCGTCCTCAGCCGTCGCTTCATGTGACTCCACGGAGTACCGGGC
GCCGTCCAGGCACCTCGATTAGTTCTCGAGCTTTTGGAGTACGTCGTCTTTAGGTTGGGGGGAGGGGTTT
TATGCGATGGAGTTTCCCCACACTGAGTGGGTGGAGACTGAAGTTAGGCCAGCTTGGCACTTGATGTAAT
TCTCCTTGGAATTTGCCCTTTTTGAGTTTGGATCTTGGTTCATTCTCAAGCCTCAGACAGTGGTTCAAAG
TTTTTTTCTTCCATTTCAGGTGTCGTGAGAAGGGCGAATTCGACCCAAGTTTGTACAAAAAAGCAGGCTC
GCCACCATGGTGAGCAAGGGCGAGGAGCTGTTCACCGGGGTGGTGCCCATCCTGGTCGAGCTGGACGGCG
ACGTAAACGGCCACAAGTTCAGCGTGAGGGGCGAGGGCGAGGGCGATGCCACCAACGGCAAGCTGACCCT
GAAGTTCATCTGCACCACCGGCAAGCTGCCCGTGCCCTGGCCCACCCTCGTGACCACCCTGAGCCACGGC
GTGCAGTGCTTCGCCCGCTACCCCGACCACATGAAGCAGCACGACTTCTTCAAGTCCGCCATGCCCGAAG
GCTACGTCCAGGAGCGCACCATCTTCTTCAAGGACGACGGCACCTACAAGACCCGCGCCGAGGTGAAGTT
CGAGGGCGACACCCTAGTGAACCGCATCGAGCTGAAGGGCGTCGACTTCAAGGAGGACGGCAACATCCTG
GGGCACAAGCTGGAGTACAACTTCAACAGCCACAACATCTATATCATGGCCGTCAAGCAGAAGAACGGCA
TCAAGGTGAACTTCAAGATCCGCCACAACGTGGAGGACGGCAGCGTGCAGCTCGCCGACCACTACCAGCA
GAACACCCCCATCGGCGACGGCCCCGTGCTGCTGCCCGACAGCCACTACCTGAGCACCCAGTCCGTGCTG
AGCAAAGACCCCAACGAGAAGCGCGATCACATGGTCCTGCTGGAGTTCCGCACCGCCGCCGGGATCACTC
TCGGCATGGACGAGCTGTACAAGTAATACCACCCAGCTTTCTTGTACAAAGTGGTACGCGTGAATTCACT
CCTCAGGTGCAGGCTGCCTATCAGAAGGTGGTGGCTGGTGTGGCCAATGCCCTGGCTCACAAATACCACT
GAGATCTTTTTCCCTCTGCCAAAAATTATGGGGACATCATGAAGCCCCTTGAGCATCTGACTTCTGGCTA
ATAAAGGAAATTTATTTTCATTGCAATAGTGTGTTGGAATTTTTTGTGTCTCTCACTCGGAAGGACATAT
GGGAGGGCAAATCATTTAAAACATCAGAATGAGTATTTGGTTTAGAGTTTGGCAACATATGCCCATATGC
TGGCTGCCATGAACAAAGGTTGGCTATAAAGAGGTCATCAGTATATGAAACAGCCCCCTGCTGTCCATTC
CTTATTCCATAGAAAAGCCTTGACTTGAGGTTAGATTTTTTTTATATTTTGTTTTGTGTTATTTTTTTCT
TTAACATCCCTAAAATTTTCCTTACATGTTTTACTAGCCAGATTTTTCCTCCTCTCCTGACTACTCCCAG
TCATAGCTGTCCCTCTTCTCTTATGGAGATCCCTCGACCTGCAGCCCAAGCTTGGCGTAATCATGGTCAT
AGCTGTTTCCTGTGTGAAATTGTTATCCGCTCACAATTCCACACAACATACGAGCCGGAAGCATAAAGTG
TAAAGCCTGGGGTGCCTAATGAGTGAGCTAACTCACATTAATTGCGTTGCGCTCACTGCCCGCTTTCCAG
TCGGGAAACCTGTCGTGCCAGCGGATCGACAGTACTAAGCTTGGTCTAATACCCAATCTCTCGTCTTATC
CAGATGTTTTATACGCCTCTGGCCCGTGTCTCAAAATCTCTGATGTTACATTGCACAAGATAAAATAATA
TCATCATGAACAATAAAACTGTCTGCTTACATAAACAGTAATACAAGGGGTGTTATGAGCCATATTCAAC
GGGAAACGTCGAGGCCGCGATTAAATTCCAACATGGATGCTGATTTATATGGGTATAAATGGGCTCGCGA
TAATGTCGGGCAATCAGGTGCGACAATCTATCGCTTGTATGGGAAGCCCGATGCGCCAGAGTTGTTTCTG
AAACATGGCAAAGGTAGCGTTGCCAATGATGTTACAGATGAGATGGTCAGACTAAACTGGCTGACGGAAT
TTATGCCTCTTCCGACCATCAAGCATTTTATCCGTACTCCTGATGATGCATGGTTACTCACCACTGCGAT
CCCCGGAAAAACAGCATTCCAGGTATTAGAAGAATATCCTGATTCAGGTGAAAATATTGTTGATGCGCTG
GCAGTGTTCCTGCGCCGGTTGCATTCGATTCCTGTTTGTAATTGTCCTTTTAACAGCGATCGCGTATTTC
GTCTCGCTCAGGCGCAATCACGAATGAATAACGGTTTGGTTGATGCGAGTGATTTTGATGACGAGCGTAA
TGGCTGGCCTGTTGAACAAGTCTGGAAAGAAATGCATAAACTTTTGCCATTCTCACCGGATTCAGTCGTC
ACTCATGGTGATTTCTCACTTGATAACCTTATTTTTGACGAGGGGAAATTAATAGGTTGTATTGATGTTG
GACGAGTCGGAATCGCAGACCGATACCAGGATCTTGCCATCCTATGGAACTGCCTCGGTGAGTTTTCTCC
TTCATTACAGAAACGGCTTTTTCAAAAATATGGTATTGATAATCCTGATATGAATAAATTGCAGTTTCAT
TTGATGCTCGATGAGTTTTTCTAATCAGAATTGGTTAATTGGTTGTAACACTGGCAGAGCATTACGCTGA
CTTGACGGGACGGCGCAAGCTCATGACCAAAATCCCTTAACGTGAGTTACGCGTCGTTCCACTGAGCGTC
AGAGGTATCACTAGTATTACAGAGGTAAGTTATAACAGTCGCCTAACCC
