>Addgene plasmid #103581 | LSB-hsa-miR-504-3p | depositor partial sequence | sequence record 196211 | hsa-miR-504-3p target
GAAACCCTGCCCTGCACTCCC
